Addgene plasmid #119224: gamma1-EGFP
Purpose: GABAA receptor expression (gamma 1 subunit with EGFP tag at the C-terminus)
Depositing lab: Angel de Blas. Depositing organization: University of Connecticut.
Backbone
  Vector backbone: pEGFP N1
  Vector type: Mammalian Expression
Growth in bacteria
  Bacterial resistance: Kanamycin, 50 μg/mL
  Growth temperature: 37°C
  Growth strain: DH5alpha
  Copy number: High Copy
Gene/Insert
  Gene/Insert name: GABRG1
  Species: R. norvegicus (rat)
  GenBank ID: NM_080586.1
  Entrez Gene: Gabrg1
  Promoter: CMV
  Tag / fusion protein: eGFP (C terminal on backbone)
  Cloning method: Restriction Enzyme; 5′ cloning site KpnI (unknown if destroyed); 3′ cloning site HindIII (unknown if destroyed)
  Sequencing primers: 5′ CMV-F
Resource information
  A portion of this plasmid was derived from a plasmid made by: cDNA originally cloned in Peter Seeburg’s lab in Heidelberg
Terms and licenses: Academic/Nonprofit Terms; Industry Terms: Not Available to Industry
How to cite: gamma1-EGFP was a gift from Angel de Blas (Addgene plasmid # 119224 ; http://n2t.net/addgene:119224 ; RRID:Addgene_119224)
