[The description below was written by a language model from this plasmid's Addgene catalogue record and pLannotate feature annotations shown in this document.]
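Description:
gamma1-EGFP is a mammalian expression plasmid built on the pEGFP-N1 backbone that encodes the rat GABAA receptor gamma 1 subunit (Gabrg1) fused at its C-terminus to EGFP. The sequenced plasmid is about 6.1 kb. The Gabrg1 coding sequence sits between two remnants of the multiple cloning site, consistent with the recorded restriction cloning via KpnI and HindIII. It lies directly downstream of the human cytomegalovirus immediate-early enhancer and promoter. A short stretch of residual polylinker links the subunit to the mammalian codon-optimized EGFP open reading frame supplied by the backbone, and the transcript is terminated by the SV40 polyadenylation signal. The small "large T antigen" fragment annotated just before that signal is probably part of the SV40-derived 3′ region rather than a functional coding element.

In bacteria the plasmid replicates from a high-copy pUC-type (ColE1/pMB1) origin and is selected with kanamycin. The resistance gene is the Tn5 aminoglycoside phosphotransferase (NeoR/KanR), placed behind tandem bacterial (bla) and SV40 early promoters and followed by the HSV TK polyadenylation signal. This arrangement lets the same cassette confer kanamycin resistance in E. coli and G418 resistance in transfected mammalian cells. An f1 origin is also present and allows single-stranded DNA production. The short ble and bGH poly(A) hits are fragmentary matches and are unlikely to be functional parts.

According to the record, the construct is intended for GABAA receptor expression. The fluorescent tag on the gamma 1 subunit would allow the protein to be visualized in transfected cells, but the record does not describe specific experiments.
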