Features (pLannotate 1.2.2; 16 found; start..end, strand, type, name):
     61..364     +  enhancer       CMV enhancer: human cytomegalovirus immediate early enhancer
    365..568     +  promoter       CMV promoter: human cytomegalovirus (CMV) immediate early promoter
    591..627     +  misc_feature   MCS (fragment): multiple cloning site
    628..2022    +  CDS            Gabrg1: GBRG1_RAT - Experimental evidence at transcript level: Swiss-Prot protein existence level 2. GABA, the major inhibitory neurotransmitter in the vertebrate brain, mediates neuronal inhibition by binding to the GABA/benzodiazepine receptor and opening an integral chloride channel. From Rattus norvegicus (Rat).
   2023..2051    +  misc_feature   MCS (fragment): multiple cloning site
   2059..2778    +  CDS            EGFP: the original enhanced GFP (Yang et al., 1996) mammalian codon-optimized
   2795..2878    +  CDS            large T antigen (fragment): large T antigen from SV40 (simian virus 40)
   2901..3022    +  polyA_signal   SV40 poly(A) signal: SV40 polyadenylation signal
   3056..3484    -  rep_origin     f1 ori (sequence partly withheld): f1 bacteriophage origin of replication; arrow indicates direction of (+) strand synthesis
   3511..3615    +  promoter       AmpR promoter: bla
   3617..3974    +  promoter       SV40 promoter: SV40 enhancer and early promoter
   4009..4803    +  CDS            NeoR/KanR: aminoglycoside phosphotransferase from Tn5; aph(3')-II (or nptII); confers resistance to neomycin, kanamycin, and G418 (Geneticin®)
   4824..4976    +  CDS            ble (fragment): BLE_KLEPN - Experimental evidence at protein level: Swiss-Prot protein existence level 1. Binding protein with a strong affinity to the bleomycin family of antibiotics. Binds to CL990; an antimitotic-antibiotic compound. From Klebsiella pneumoniae.
   5035..5082    +  polyA_signal   HSV TK poly(A) signal: herpes simplex virus thymidine kinase polyadenylation signal (Cole and Stacy, 1985)
   5173..5189    -  polyA_signal   bGH poly(A) signal (fragment): bovine growth hormone polyadenylation signal
   5411..5999    +  rep_origin     ori: high-copy-number ColE1/pMB1/pBR322/pUC origin of replication
>Addgene plasmid #119224 | gamma1-EGFP | addgene full sequence | sequence record 234650 | Addgene NGS Result
TAGTTATTAATAGTAATCAATTACGGGGTCATTAGTTCATAGCCCATATATGGAGTTCCGCGTTACATAA
CTTACGGTAAATGGCCCGCCTGGCTGACCGCCCAACGACCCCCGCCCATTGACGTCAATAATGACGTATG
TTCCCATAGTAACGCCAATAGGGACTTTCCATTGACGTCAATGGGTGGAGTATTTACGGTAAACTGCCCA
CTTGGCAGTACATCAAGTGTATCATATGCCAAGTACGCCCCCTATTGACGTCAATGACGGTAAATGGCCC
GCCTGGCATTATGCCCAGTACATGACCTTATGGGACTTTCCTACTTGGCAGTACATCTACGTATTAGTCA
TCGCTATTACCATGGTGATGCGGTTTTGGCAGTACATCAATGGGCGTGGATAGCGGTTTGACTCACGGGG
ATTTCCAAGTCTCCACCCCATTGACGTCAATGGGAGTTTGTTTTGGCACCAAAATCAACGGGACTTTCCA
AAATGTCGTAACAACTCCGCCCCATTGACGCAAATGGGCGGTAGGCGTGTACGGTGGGAGGTCTATATAA
GCAGAGCTGGTTTAGTGAACCGTCAGATCCGCTAGCGCTACCGGACTCAGATCTCGAGCTCAAGCTTATG
GGTTCTGGGAAAGTCTTCCTTTTCTCTCCTTCCCTCCTGTGGAGTCAAACTAGAGGAGTGAGGTTGATAT
TCTTGTTACTAACCCTGCATCTGGGAAACTGCATTGATAAAGCAGATGATGAAGATGATGAAGATTTAAC
TATGAACAAAACATGGGTCTTGGCACCTAAAATTCATGAAGGAGATATCACACAGATTCTCAACTCTTTA
CTTCAAGGCTATGATAACAAACTTCGTCCAGATATAGGCGTGAGACCCACAGTAATTGAAACTGATGTTT
ATGTAAACAGCATTGGACCTGTTGATCCCATAAACATGGAGTACACGATAGACATCATTTTTGCCCAGAC
CTGGTTTGATAGCCGTTTAAAGTTCAACAGCACCATGAAAGTCCTTATGCTTAACAGCAACATGGTGGGA
AAAATTTGGATCCCTGACACGTTCTTCAGGAACTCAAGGAAATCTGATGCGCACTGGATAACAACGCCCA
ATCGCCTGCTGCGGATATGGAGTGATGGAAGGGTTCTCTACACTCTGAGATTAACAATTAATGCAGAATG
CTACCTTCAACTCCATAACTTTCCTATGGATGAACATTCCTGTCCACTGGAATTTTCAAGCTATGGATAC
CCTAAAAATGAAATTGAGTACAAGTGGAAAAAGCCCTCAGTGGAAGTAGCTGATCCTAAGTACTGGAGAT
TGTATCAGTTTGCCTTTGTAGGGTTAAGAAATTCAACCGAAATCTCTCACACAATCTCCGGAGATTATAT
TATCATGACTATCTTTTTTGACCTGAGCAGACGGATGGGCTATTTCACAATTCAGACCTACATTCCGTGC
ATTCTAACAGTTGTTCTTTCCTGGGTGTCTTTTTGGATCAACAAAGATGCTGTACCTGCTAGAACATCCC
TGGGTATCACTACGGTTTTGACTATGACAACCCTCAGTACAATCGCTAGAAAATCTTTACCTAAGGTTTC
TTACGTGACAGCAATGGATCTCTTTGTCTCTGTGTGTTTCATTTTTGTGTTTGCAGCACTCATGGAGTAT
GGAACCTTGCATTATTTTACTAGTAACAATAAAGGAAAAACCACCAGAGACAGGAAGCTGAAAAGCAAAA
CTTCGGTATCCCCAGGTCTCCATGCTGGATCTACTCTGATTCCCATGAACAACATTTCTATGCCTCAAGG
GGAAGATGATTATGGTTACCAGTGCTTGGAGGGCAAAGACTGTGCTACCTTTTTCTGTTGCTTTGAAGAC
TGCAGAACTGGGTCCTGGAGAGAAGGGCGAATACACATACGCATTGCCAAAATCGACTCCTACTCCAGGA
TCTTTTTCCCAACAGCTTTTGCCTTGTTCAATCTGGTTTACTGGGTTGGATATCTATACTTAACGGTACC
GCGGGCCCGGGATCCACCGGTCGCCACCATGGTGAGCAAGGGCGAGGAGCTGTTCACCGGGGTGGTGCCC
ATCCTGGTCGAGCTGGACGGCGACGTAAACGGCCACAAGTTCAGCGTGTCCGGCGAGGGCGAGGGCGATG
CCACCTACGGCAAGCTGACCCTGAAGTTCATCTGCACCACCGGCAAGCTGCCCGTGCCCTGGCCCACCCT
CGTGACCACCCTGACCTACGGCGTGCAGTGCTTCAGCCGCTACCCCGACCACATGAAGCAGCACGACTTC
TTCAAGTCCGCCATGCCCGAAGGCTACGTCCAGGAGCGCACCATCTTCTTCAAGGACGACGGCAACTACA
AGACCCGCGCCGAGGTGAAGTTCGAGGGCGACACCCTGGTGAACCGCATCGAGCTGAAGGGCATCGACTT
CAAGGAGGACGGCAACATCCTGGGGCACAAGCTGGAGTACAACTACAACAGCCACAACGTCTATATCATG
GCCGACAAGCAGAAGAACGGCATCAAGGTGAACTTCAAGATCCGCCACAACATCGAGGACGGCAGCGTGC
AGCTCGCCGACCACTACCAGCAGAACACCCCCATCGGCGACGGCCCCGTGCTGCTGCCCGACAACCACTA
CCTGAGCACCCAGTCCGCCCTGAGCAAAGACCCCAACGAGAAGCGCGATCACATGGTCCTGCTGGAGTTC
GTGACCGCCGCCGGGATCACTCTCGGCATGGACGAGCTGTACAAGTAAAGCGGCCGCGACTCTAGATCAT
AATCAGCCATACCACATTTGTAGAGGTTTTACTTGCTTTAAAAAACCTCCCACACCTCCCCCTGAACCTG
AAACATAAAATGAATGCAATTGTTGTTGTTAACTTGTTTATTGCAGCTTATAATGGTTACAAATAAAGCA
ATAGCATCACAAATTTCACAAATAAAGCATTTTTTTCACTGCATTCTAGTTGTGGTTTGTCCAAACTCAT
CAATGTATCTTAAGGCGTAAATTGTAAGCGTTAATATTTTGTTAAAATTCGCGTTAAATTTTTGTTAAAT
CAGCTCATTTTTTAACCAATAGGCCGAAATCGGCAAAATCCCTTATAAATCAAAAGAATAGACCGAGATA
GGGT
[37 nt withheld, positions 3155-3191]
AAAGAACGTGGACTCCAACGTCAAAGG
[49 nt withheld, positions 3219-3267]
T
[91 nt withheld, positions 3269-3359]
G
[124 nt withheld, positions 3361-3484]
CAGGTGGCACTTTTCGGGGAAATGTGCGCGGAACCCCTATTTGTTTATTTTTCTAAATACATTCAAATAT
GTATCCGCTCATGAGACAATAACCCTGATAAATGCTTCAATAATATTGAAAAAGGAAGAGTCCTGAGGCG
GAAAGAACCAGCTGTGGAATGTGTGTCAGTTAGGGTGTGGAAAGTCCCCAGGCTCCCCAGCAGGCAGAAG
TATGCAAAGCATGCATCTCAATTAGTCAGCAACCAGGTGTGGAAAGTCCCCAGGCTCCCCAGCAGGCAGA
AGTATGCAAAGCATGCATCTCAATTAGTCAGCAACCATAGTCCCGCCCCTAACTCCGCCCATCCCGCCCC
TAACTCCGCCCAGTTCCGCCCATTCTCCGCCCCATGGCTGACTAATTTTTTTTATTTATGCAGAGGCCGA
GGCCGCCTCGGCCTCTGAGCTATTCCAGAAGTAGTGAGGAGGCTTTTTTGGAGGCCTAGGCTTTTGCAAA
GATCGATCAAGAGACAGGATGAGGATCGTTTCGCATGATTGAACAAGATGGATTGCACGCAGGTTCTCCG
GCCGCTTGGGTGGAGAGGCTATTCGGCTATGACTGGGCACAACAGACAATCGGCTGCTCTGATGCCGCCG
TGTTCCGGCTGTCAGCGCAGGGGCGCCCGGTTCTTTTTGTCAAGACCGACCTGTCCGGTGCCCTGAATGA
ACTGCAAGACGAGGCAGCGCGGCTATCGTGGCTGGCCACGACGGGCGTTCCTTGCGCAGCTGTGCTCGAC
GTTGTCACTGAAGCGGGAAGGGACTGGCTGCTATTGGGCGAAGTGCCGGGGCAGGATCTCCTGTCATCTC
ACCTTGCTCCTGCCGAGAAAGTATCCATCATGGCTGATGCAATGCGGCGGCTGCATACGCTTGATCCGGC
TACCTGCCCATTCGACCACCAAGCGAAACATCGCATCGAGCGAGCACGTACTCGGATGGAAGCCGGTCTT
GTCGATCAGGATGATCTGGACGAAGAGCATCAGGGGCTCGCGCCAGCCGAACTGTTCGCCAGGCTCAAGG
CGAGCATGCCCGACGGCGAGGATCTCGTCGTGACCCATGGCGATGCCTGCTTGCCGAATATCATGGTGGA
AAATGGCCGCTTTTCTGGATTCATCGACTGTGGCCGGCTGGGTGTGGCGGACCGCTATCAGGACATAGCG
TTGGCTACCCGTGATATTGCTGAAGAGCTTGGCGGCGAATGGGCTGACCGCTTCCTCGTGCTTTACGGTA
TCGCCGCTCCCGATTCGCAGCGCATCGCCTTCTATCGCCTTCTTGACGAGTTCTTCTGAGCGGGACTCTG
GGGTTCGAAATGACCGACCAAGCGACGCCCAACCTGCCATCACGAGATTTCGATTCCACCGCCGCCTTCT
ATGAAAGGTTGGGCTTCGGAATCGTTTTCCGGGACGCCGGCTGGATGATCCTCCAGCGCGGGGATCTCAT
GCTGGAGTTCTTCGCCCACCCTAGGGGGAGGCTAACTGAAACACGGAAGGAGACAATACCGGAAGGAACC
CGCGCTATGACGGCAATAAAAAGACAGAATAAAACGCACGGTGTTGGGTCGTTTGTTCATAAACGCGGGG
TTCGGTCCCAGGGCTGGCACTCTGTCGATACCCCACCGAGACCCCATTGGGGCCAATACGCCCGCGTTTC
TTCCTTTTCCCCACCCCACCCCCCAAGTTCGGGTGAAGGCCCAGGGCTCGCAGCCAACGTCGGGGCGGCA
GGCCCTGCCATAGCCTCAGGTTACTCATATATACTTTAGATTGATTTAAAACTTCATTTTTAATTTAAAA
GGATCTAGGTGAAGATCCTTTTTGATAATCTCATGACCAAAATCCCTTAACGTGAGTTTTCGTTCCACTG
AGCGTCAGACCCCGTAGAAAAGATCAAAGGATCTTCTTGAGATCCTTTTTTTCTGCGCGTAATCTGCTGC
TTGCAAACAAAAAAACCACCGCTACCAGCGGTGGTTTGTTTGCCGGATCAAGAGCTACCAACTCTTTTTC
CGAAGGTAACTGGCTTCAGCAGAGCGCAGATACCAAATACTGTTCTTCTAGTGTAGCCGTAGTTAGGCCA
CCACTTCAAGAACTCTGTAGCACCGCCTACATACCTCGCTCTGCTAATCCTGTTACCAGTGGCTGCTGCC
AGTGGCGATAAGTCGTGTCTTACCGGGTTGGACTCAAGACGATAGTTACCGGATAAGGCGCAGCGGTCGG
GCTGAACGGGGGGTTCGTGCACACAGCCCAGCTTGGAGCGAACGACCTACACCGAACTGAGATACCTACA
GCGTGAGCTATGAGAAAGCGCCACGCTTCCCGAAGGGAGAAAGGCGGACAGGTATCCGGTAAGCGGCAGG
GTCGGAACAGGAGAGCGCACGAGGGAGCTTCCAGGGGGAAACGCCTGGTATCTTTATAGTCCTGTCGGGT
TTCGCCACCTCTGACTTGAGCGTCGATTTTTGTGATGCTCGTCAGGGGGGCGGAGCCTATGGAAAAACGC
CAGCAACGCGGCCTTTTTACGGTTCCTGGCCTTTTGCTGGCCTTTTGCTCACATGTTCTTTCCTGCGTTA
TCCCCTGATTCTGTGGATAACCGTATTACCGCCATGCAT
